>Addgene plasmid #62132 | pMuLE ENTR CMV-hCas9 R4-R3 | depositor full sequence | sequence record 101416 | Full Sequence
CTAGAGGACAACTTTGTATAATAAAGTTGAACGAGAAACGTAAAATGATATAAATATCAATATATTAAAT
TAGATTTTGCATAAAAAACAGACTACATAATACTGTAAAACACAACATATCCAGTCACTATGAATCAACT
ACTTAGATGGTATTAGTGACCTGTACTGCAGGGCGGCCGCGATATCCCCTATAGTGAGTCGTATTACATG
GTCATAGCTGTTTCCTGGCAGCTCTGGCCCGTGTCTCAAAATCTCTGATGTTACATTGCACAAGATAAAA
ATATATCATCATGAACAATAAAACTGTCTGCTTACATAAACAGTAATACAAGGGGTGTTATGAGCCATAT
TCAACGGGAAACGTCGAGGCCGCGATTAAATTCCAACATGGATGCTGATTTATATGGGTATAAATGGGCT
CGCGATAATGTCGGGCAATCAGGTGCGACAATCTATCGCTTGTATGGGAAGCCCGATGCGCCAGAGTTGT
TTCTGAAACATGGCAAAGGTAGCGTTGCCAATGATGTTACAGATGAGATGGTCAGACTAAACTGGCTGAC
GGAATTTATGCCTCTTCCGACCATCAAGCATTTTATCCGTACTCCTGATGATGCATGGTTACTCACCACT
GCGATCCCCGGAAAAACAGCATTCCAGGTATTAGAAGAATATCCTGATTCAGGTGAAAATATTGTTGATG
CGCTGGCAGTGTTCCTGCGCCGGTTGCATTCGATTCCTGTTTGTAATTGTCCTTTTAACAGCGATCGCGT
ATTTCGTCTCGCTCAGGCGCAATCACGAATGAATAACGGTTTGGTTGATGCGAGTGATTTTGATGACGAG
CGTAATGGCTGGCCTGTTGAACAAGTCTGGAAAGAAATGCATAAACTTTTGCCATTCTCACCGGATTCAG
TCGTCACTCATGGTGATTTCTCACTTGATAACCTTATTTTTGACGAGGGGAAATTAATAGGTTGTATTGA
TGTTGGACGAGTCGGAATCGCAGACCGATACCAGGATCTTGCCATCCTATGGAACTGCCTCGGTGAGTTT
TCTCCTTCATTACAGAAACGGCTTTTTCAAAAATATGGTATTGATAATCCTGATATGAATAAATTGCAGT
TTCATTTGATGCTCGATGAGTTTTTCTAATCAGAATTGGTTAATTGGTTGTAACACTGGCAGAGCATTAC
GCTGACTTGACGGGACGGCGCAAGCTCATGACCAAAATCCCTTAACGTGAGTTACGCGTCGTTCCACTGA
GCGTCAGACCCCGTAGAAAAGATCAAAGGATCTTCTTGAGATCCTTTTTTTCTGCGCGTAATCTGCTGCT
TGCAAACAAAAAAACCACCGCTACCAGCGGTGGTTTGTTTGCCGGATCAAGAGCTACCAACTCTTTTTCC
GAAGGTAACTGGCTTCAGCAGAGCGCAGATACCAAATACTGTTCTTCTAGTGTAGCCGTAGTTAGGCCAC
CACTTCAAGAACTCTGTAGCACCGCCTACATACCTCGCTCTGCTAATCCTGTTACCAGTGGCTGCTGCCA
GTGGCGATAAGTCGTGTCTTACCGGGTTGGACTCAAGACGATAGTTACCGGATAAGGCGCAGCGGTCGGG
CTGAACGGGGGGTTCGTGCACACAGCCCAGCTTGGAGCGAACGACCTACACCGAACTGAGATACCTACAG
CGTGAGCTATGAGAAAGCGCCACGCTTCCCGAAGGGAGAAAGGCGGACAGGTATCCGGTAAGCGGCAGGG
TCGGAACAGGAGAGCGCACGAGGGAGCTTCCAGGGGGAAACGCCTGGTATCTTTATAGTCCTGTCGGGTT
TCGCCACCTCTGACTTGAGCGTCGATTTTTGTGATGCTCGTCAGGGGGGCGGAGCCTATGGAAAAACGCC
AGCAACGCGGCCTTTTTACGGTTCCTGGCCTTTTGCTGGCCTTTTGCTCACATGTTCTTTCCTGCGTTAT
CCCCTGATTCTGTGGATAACCGTATTACCGCCTTTGAGTGAGCTGATACCGCTCGCCGCAGCCGAACGAC
CGAGCGCAGCGAGTCAGTGAGCGAGGAAGCGGAAGAGCGCCCAATACGCAAACCGCCTCTCCCCGCGCGT
TGGCCGATTCATTAATGCAGCTGGCACGACAGGTTTCCCGACTGGAAAGCGGGCAGTGAGCGCAACGCAA
TTAATACGCGTACCGCTAGCCAGGAAGAGTTTGTAGAAACGCAAAAAGGCCATCCGTCAGGATGGCCTTC
TGCTTAGTTTGATGCCTGGCAGTTTATGGCGGGCGTCCTGCCCGCCACCCTCCGGGCCGTTGCTTCACAA
CGTTCAAATCCGCTCCCGGCGGATTTGTCCTACTCAGGAGAGCGTTCACCGACAAACAACAGATAAAACG
AAAGGCCCAGTCTTCCGACTGAGCCTTTCGTTTTATTTGATGCCTGGCAGTTCCCTACTCTCGCGTTAAC
GCTAGCATGGATGTTTTCCCAGTCACGACGTTGTAAAACGACGGCCAGTCTTAAGCTCGGGCCCCTACAG
GTCACTAATACCATCTAAGTAGTTGATTCATAGTGACTGGATATGTTGTGTTTTACAGTATTATGTAGTC
TGTTTTTTATGCAAAATCTAATTTAATATATTGATATTTATATCATTTTACGTTTCTCGTTCAACTTTTC
TATACAAAGTTGGCGATGTACGGGCCAGATATACGCGTTGACATTGATTATTGACTAGTTATTAATAGTA
ATCAATTACGGGGTCATTAGTTCATAGCCCATATATGGAGTTCCGCGTTACATAACTTACGGTAAATGGC
CCGCCTGGCTGACCGCCCAACGACCCCCGCCCATTGACGTCAATAATGACGTATGTTCCCATAGTAACGC
CAATAGGGACTTTCCATTGACGTCAATGGGTGGAGTATTTACGGTAAACTGCCCACTTGGCAGTACATCA
AGTGTATCATATGCCAAGTACGCCCCCTATTGACGTCAATGACGGTAAATGGCCCGCCTGGCATTATGCC
CAGTACATGACCTTATGGGACTTTCCTACTTGGCAGTACATCTACGTATTAGTCATCGCTATTACCATGG
TGATGCGGTTTTGGCAGTACATCAATGGGCGTGGATAGCGGTTTGACTCACGGGGATTTCCAAGTCTCCA
CCCCATTGACGTCAATGGGAGTTTGTTTTGGCACCAAAATCAACGGGACTTTCCAAAATGTCGTAACAAC
TCCGCCCCATTGACGCAAATGGGCGGTAGGCGTGTACGGTGGGAGGTCTATATAAGCAGAGCTCTCTGGC
TAACTAGAGAACCCACTGCTTACTGGCTTATCGAAATTAATACGACTCACTATAGGGAGACCCAAGCTTG
GTACCGCCACCATGGACAAGAAGTACTCCATTGGGCTCGATATCGGCACAAACAGCGTCGGCTGGGCCGT
CATTACGGACGAGTACAAGGTGCCGAGCAAAAAATTCAAAGTTCTGGGCAATACCGATCGCCACAGCATA
AAGAAGAACCTCATTGGCGCCCTCCTGTTCGACTCCGGGGAGACGGCCGAAGCCACGCGGCTCAAAAGAA
CAGCACGGCGCAGATATACCCGCAGAAAGAATCGGATCTGCTACCTGCAGGAGATCTTTAGTAATGAGAT
GGCTAAGGTGGATGACTCTTTCTTCCATAGGCTGGAGGAGTCCTTTTTGGTGGAGGAGGATAAAAAGCAC
GAGCGCCACCCAATCTTTGGCAATATCGTGGACGAGGTGGCGTACCATGAAAAGTACCCAACCATATATC
ATCTGAGGAAGAAGCTTGTAGACAGTACTGATAAGGCTGACTTGCGGTTGATCTATCTCGCGCTGGCGCA
TATGATCAAATTTCGGGGACACTTCCTCATCGAGGGGGACCTGAACCCAGACAACAGCGATGTCGACAAA
CTCTTTATCCAACTGGTTCAGACTTACAATCAGCTTTTCGAAGAGAACCCGATCAACGCATCCGGAGTTG
ACGCCAAAGCAATCCTGAGCGCTAGGCTGTCCAAATCCCGGCGGCTCGAAAACCTCATCGCACAGCTCCC
TGGGGAGAAGAAGAACGGCCTGTTTGGTAATCTTATCGCCCTGTCACTCGGGCTGACCCCCAACTTTAAA
TCTAACTTCGACCTGGCCGAAGATGCCAAGCTTCAACTGAGCAAAGACACCTACGATGATGATCTCGACA
ATCTGCTGGCCCAGATCGGCGACCAGTACGCAGACCTTTTTTTGGCGGCAAAGAACCTGTCAGACGCCAT
TCTGCTGAGTGATATTCTGCGAGTGAACACGGAGATCACCAAAGCTCCGCTGAGCGCTAGTATGATCAAG
CGCTATGATGAGCACCACCAAGACTTGACTTTGCTGAAGGCCCTTGTCAGACAGCAACTGCCTGAGAAGT
ACAAGGAAATTTTCTTCGATCAGTCTAAAAATGGCTACGCCGGATACATTGACGGCGGAGCAAGCCAGGA
GGAATTTTACAAATTTATTAAGCCCATCTTGGAAAAAATGGACGGCACCGAGGAGCTGCTGGTAAAGCTT
AACAGAGAAGATCTGTTGCGCAAACAGCGCACTTTCGACAATGGAAGCATCCCCCACCAGATTCACCTGG
GCGAACTGCACGCTATCCTCAGGCGGCAAGAGGATTTCTACCCCTTTTTGAAAGATAACAGGGAAAAGAT
TGAGAAAATCCTCACATTTCGGATACCCTACTATGTAGGCCCCCTCGCCCGGGGAAATTCCAGATTCGCG
TGGATGACTCGCAAATCAGAAGAGACCATCACTCCCTGGAACTTCGAGGAAGTCGTGGATAAGGGGGCCT
CTGCCCAGTCCTTCATCGAAAGGATGACTAACTTTGATAAAAATCTGCCTAACGAAAAGGTGCTTCCTAA
ACACTCTCTGCTGTACGAGTACTTCACAGTTTATAACGAGCTCACCAAGGTCAAATACGTCACAGAAGGG
ATGAGAAAGCCAGCATTCCTGTCTGGAGAGCAGAAGAAAGCTATCGTGGACCTCCTCTTCAAGACGAACC
GGAAAGTTACCGTGAAACAGCTCAAAGAAGACTATTTCAAAAAGATTGAATGTTTCGACTCTGTTGAAAT
CAGCGGAGTGGAGGATCGCTTCAACGCATCCCTGGGAACGTATCACGATCTCCTGAAAATCATTAAAGAC
AAGGACTTCCTGGACAATGAGGAGAACGAGGACATTCTTGAGGACATTGTCCTCACCCTTACGTTGTTTG
AAGATAGGGAGATGATTGAAGAACGCTTGAAAACTTACGCTCATCTCTTCGACGACAAAGTCATGAAACA
GCTCAAGAGGCGCCGATATACAGGATGGGGGCGGCTGTCAAGAAAACTGATCAATGGGATCCGAGACAAG
CAGAGTGGAAAGACAATCCTGGATTTTCTTAAGTCCGATGGATTTGCCAACCGGAACTTCATGCAGTTGA
TCCATGATGACTCTCTCACCTTTAAGGAGGACATCCAGAAAGCACAAGTTTCTGGCCAGGGGGACAGTCT
TCACGAGCACATCGCTAATCTTGCAGGTAGCCCAGCTATCAAAAAGGGAATACTGCAGACCGTTAAGGTC
GTGGATGAACTCGTCAAAGTAATGGGAAGGCATAAGCCCGAGAATATCGTTATCGAGATGGCCCGAGAGA
ACCAAACTACCCAGAAGGGACAGAAGAACAGTAGGGAAAGGATGAAGAGGATTGAAGAGGGTATAAAAGA
ACTGGGGTCCCAAATCCTTAAGGAACACCCAGTTGAAAACACCCAGCTTCAGAATGAGAAGCTCTACCTG
TACTACCTGCAGAACGGCAGGGACATGTACGTGGATCAGGAACTGGACATCAATCGGCTCTCCGACTACG
ACGTGGATCATATCGTGCCCCAGTCTTTTCTCAAAGATGATTCTATTGATAATAAAGTGTTGACAAGATC
CGATAAAAATAGAGGGAAGAGTGATAACGTCCCCTCAGAAGAAGTTGTCAAGAAAATGAAAAATTATTGG
CGGCAGCTGCTGAACGCCAAACTGATCACACAACGGAAGTTCGATAATCTGACTAAGGCTGAACGAGGTG
GCCTGTCTGAGTTGGATAAAGCCGGCTTCATCAAAAGGCAGCTTGTTGAGACACGCCAGATCACCAAGCA
CGTGGCCCAAATTCTCGATTCACGCATGAACACCAAGTACGATGAAAATGACAAACTGATTCGAGAGGTG
AAAGTTATTACTCTGAAGTCTAAGCTGGTCTCAGATTTCAGAAAGGACTTTCAGTTTTATAAGGTGAGAG
AGATCAACAATTACCACCATGCGCATGATGCCTACCTGAATGCAGTGGTAGGCACTGCACTTATCAAAAA
ATATCCCAAGCTTGAATCTGAATTTGTTTACGGAGACTATAAAGTGTACGATGTTAGGAAAATGATCGCA
AAGTCTGAGCAGGAAATAGGCAAGGCCACCGCTAAGTACTTCTTTTACAGCAATATTATGAATTTTTTCA
AGACCGAGATTACACTGGCCAATGGAGAGATTCGGAAGCGACCACTTATCGAAACAAACGGAGAAACAGG
AGAAATCGTGTGGGACAAGGGTAGGGATTTCGCGACAGTCCGGAAGGTCCTGTCCATGCCGCAGGTGAAC
ATCGTTAAAAAGACCGAAGTACAGACCGGAGGCTTCTCCAAGGAAAGTATCCTCCCGAAAAGGAACAGCG
ACAAGCTGATCGCACGCAAAAAAGATTGGGACCCCAAGAAATACGGCGGATTCGATTCTCCTACAGTCGC
TTACAGTGTACTGGTTGTGGCCAAAGTGGAGAAAGGGAAGTCTAAAAAACTCAAAAGCGTCAAGGAACTG
CTGGGCATCACAATCATGGAGCGATCAAGCTTCGAAAAAAACCCCATCGACTTTCTCGAGGCGAAAGGAT
ATAAAGAGGTCAAAAAAGACCTCATCATTAAGCTTCCCAAGTACTCTCTCTTTGAGCTTGAAAACGGCCG
GAAACGAATGCTCGCTAGTGCGGGCGAGCTGCAGAAAGGTAACGAGCTGGCACTGCCCTCTAAATACGTT
AATTTCTTGTATCTGGCCAGCCACTATGAAAAGCTCAAAGGGTCTCCCGAAGATAATGAGCAGAAGCAGC
TGTTCGTGGAACAACACAAACACTACCTTGATGAGATCATCGAGCAAATAAGCGAATTCTCCAAAAGAGT
GATCCTCGCCGACGCTAACCTCGATAAGGTGCTTTCTGCTTACAATAAGCACAGGGATAAGCCCATCAGG
GAGCAGGCAGAAAACATTATCCACTTGTTTACTCTGACCAACTTGGGCGCGCCTGCAGCCTTCAAGTACT
TCGACACCACCATAGACAGAAAGCGGTACACCTCTACAAAGGAGGTCCTGGACGCCACACTGATTCATCA
GTCAATTACGGGGCTCTATGAAACAAGAATCGACCTCTCTCAGCTCGGTGGAGACAGCAGGGCTGACCCC
AAGAAGAAGAGGAAGGTGTGAGCGGCCGCGACT
Features (pLannotate 1.2.2; 14 found; start..end, strand, type, name):
      9..132     +  protein_bind   attR3: mutant version of attR; recombination site for the Gateway® LR reaction LR Clonase™
    188..206     -  promoter       T7 promoter: promoter for bacteriophage T7 RNA polymerase
    340..1149    +  CDS            KanR: aminoglycoside phosphotransferase; aph(3')-Ia; confers resistance to kanamycin in bacteria or G418 (Geneticin®) in eukaryotes
   1296..1884    +  rep_origin     ori: high-copy-number ColE1/pMB1/pBR322/pUC origin of replication
   2067..2159    +  CDS            lacI (fragment): lac repressor; lacI; The lac repressor binds to the lac operator to inhibit transcription in E. coli. This inhibition can be relieved by adding lactose or isopropyl-β-D-thiogalactopyranoside (IPTG).
   2214..2241    -  terminator     rrnB T2 terminator: transcription terminator T2 from the E. coli rrnB gene
   2373..2416    +  terminator     rrnB T1 terminator: Escherichia coli rrnB; transcription terminator T1 from the E. coli rrnB gene
   2463..2499    -  CDS            lacZα (fragment): LacZα fragment of β-galactosidase; lacZ fragment
   2549..2673    -  protein_bind   attR4: mutant version of attR; recombination site for the Gateway® LR reaction LR Clonase™
   2700..3079    +  enhancer       CMV enhancer: human cytomegalovirus immediate early enhancer
   3080..3283    +  promoter       CMV promoter: human cytomegalovirus (CMV) immediate early promoter
   3279..3312    +  LTR            5' LTR (truncated) (fragment): truncated 5' long terminal repeat (LTR) from HIV-1
   3328..3346    +  promoter       T7 promoter: promoter for bacteriophage T7 RNA polymerase
   3372..7475    +  CDS            cas9: CAS9_STRP1 - Also known as csn1 From Streptococcus pyogenes serotype M1.
