[The description below was written by a language model from this plasmid's Addgene catalogue record and pLannotate feature annotations shown in this document.]
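Description:
pMuLE ENTR CMV-hCas9 R4-R3 is a MultiSite Gateway entry plasmid from the MuLE (Multiple Lentiviral Expression) modular vector system, carrying a mammalian Cas9 expression module. It is not itself a lentiviral vector. It is a 7.5 kb bacterial shuttle plasmid maintained at high copy from a ColE1/pUC-type origin and selected with kanamycin through an aph(3')-Ia resistance gene. The record gives no named backbone. The annotated rrnB T1 and T2 terminators, the short lacI and lacZα remnants and the M13 sequencing primer sites are typical of Gateway entry plasmids, where the terminators shield the cassette from read-through transcription in E. coli.

The payload lies between the attR4 and attR3 recombination sites. It consists of the human cytomegalovirus immediate-early enhancer and promoter, a T7 promoter, and a roughly 4.1 kb human codon-optimised Streptococcus pyogenes Cas9 coding sequence. A very short match annotated as a truncated HIV-1 5' LTR fragment sits at the end of the CMV promoter. It is too small to function as a viral element and is probably an annotation artefact. No polyadenylation signal, epitope tag or nuclear localisation signal is annotated separately, so the record does not show whether these are present.

The R4-R3 flanks define the position and orientation this module takes in an LR Clonase reaction. There it is combined with other MuLE entry modules carrying compatible att sites and assembled in a fixed order into a lentiviral destination vector. The system is intended for rapid combinatorial genetics in mammalian cells, and this module supplies CMV-driven Cas9 for CRISPR genome editing from the resulting multi-cassette lentivirus.
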