Addgene plasmid #62132: pMuLE ENTR CMV-hCas9 R4-R3
Purpose: MuLE (Multiple Lentiviral Expression) Entry vector containing CMV promoter and human codon optimized Cas9 module Compatible with MultiSite Gateway cloning
Depositing lab: Ian Frew. Depositing organization: University of Zurich. Publication: A versatile modular vector system for rapid combinatorial mammalian genetics. Albers J, Danzer C, Rechsteiner M, Lehmann H, Brandt LP, Hejhal T, Catalano A, Busenhart P, Goncalves AF, Brandt S, Bode PK, Bode-Lesniewska B, Wild PJ, Frew IJ. J Clin Invest. 2015 Mar 9. pii: 79743. doi: 10.1172/JCI79743. PubMed 25751063.
Backbone
  Vector backbone: N/A
  Vector type: Mammalian Expression, CRISPR ; MuLE Gateway Entry Vector
Growth in bacteria
  Bacterial resistance: Kanamycin, 50 μg/mL
  Growth temperature: 37°C
  Growth strain: DH5alpha
  Copy number: High Copy
Gene/Insert
  Gene/Insert name: human codon optimized Cas9
  Species: Synthetic
  Promoter: CMV
  Cloning method: Gateway Cloning
  Sequencing primers: 5′ M13-fwd; 3′ M13-rev
Terms and licenses: Academic/Nonprofit Terms; Industry Terms: Not Available to Industry
How to cite: pMuLE ENTR CMV-hCas9 R4-R3 was a gift from Ian Frew (Addgene plasmid # 62132 ; http://n2t.net/addgene:62132 ; RRID:Addgene_62132)
