>Addgene plasmid #62132 | pMuLE ENTR CMV-hCas9 R4-R3 | addgene partial sequence | sequence record 103669 | M13-F20 5'-TGTAAAACGACGGCCAGT-3'
GTAGTTGATTCATAGTGACTGGATATGTTGTGTTTTACAGTATTATGTAGTCTGTTTTTTATGCAAAATC
TAATTTAATATATTGATATTTATATCATTTTACGTTTCTCGTTCAACTTTTCTATACAAAGTTGGCGATG
TACGGGCCAGATATACGCGTTGACATTGATTATTGACTAGTTATTAATAGTAATCAATTACGGGGTCATT
AGTTCATAGCCCATATATGGAGTTCCGCGTTACATAACTTACGGTAAATGGCCCGCCTGGCTGACCGCCC
AACGACCCCCGCCCATTGACGTCAATAATGACGTATGTTCCCATAGTAACGCCAATAGGGACTTTCCATT
GACGTCAATGGGTGGAGTATTTACGGTAAACTGCCCACTTGGCAGTACATCAAGTGTATCATATGCCAAG
TACGCCCCCTATTGACGTCAATGACGGTAAATGGCCCGCCTGGCATTATGCCCAGTACATGACCTTATGG
GACTTTCCTACTTGGCAGTACATCTACGTATTAGTCATCGCTATTACCATGGTGATGCGGTTTTGGCAGT
ACATCAATGGGCGTGGATAGCGGTTTGACTCACGGGGATTTCCAAGTCTCCACCCCATTGACGTCAATGG
GAGTTTGTTTTGGCACCAAAATCAACGGGACTTTCCAAAATGTCGTAACAACTCCGCCCCATTGACGCAA
ATGGGCGGTAGGCGTGTACGGTGGGAGGTCTATATAAGCAGAGCTCTCTGGCTAACTAGAGAACCCACTG
CTTACT
