>Addgene plasmid #62132 | pMuLE ENTR CMV-hCas9 R4-R3 | addgene partial sequence | sequence record 103670 | M13-Rev 5'-CAGGAAACAGCTATGACC-3'
TCACTAATACCATCTAAGTAGTTGATTCATAGTGACTGGATATGTTGTGTTTTACAGTATTATGTAGTCT
GTTTTTTATGCAAAATCTAATTTAATATATTGATATTTATATCATTTTACGTTTCTCGTTCAACTTTATT
ATACAAAGTTGTCCTCTAGAGTCGCGGCCGCTCACACCTTCCTCTTCTTCTTGGGGTCAGCCCTGCTGTC
TCCACCGAGCTGAGAGAGGTCGATTCTTGTTTCATAGAGCCCCGTAATTGACTGATGAATCAGTGTGGCG
TCCAGGACCTCCTTTGTAGAGGTGTACCGCTTTCTGTCTATGGTGGTGTCGAAGTACTTGAAGGCTGCAG
GCGCGCCCAAGTTGGTCAGAGTAAACAAGTGGATAATGTTTTCTGCCTGCTCCCTGATGGGCTTATCCCT
GTGCTTATTGTAAGCAGAAAGCACCTTATCGAGGTTAGCGTCGGCGAGGATCACTCTTTTGGAGAATTCG
CTTATTTGCTCGATGATCTCATCAAGGTAGTGTTTGTGTTGTTCCACGAACAGCTGCTTCTGCTCATTAT
CTTCGGGAGACCCTTTGAGCTTTTCATAGTGGCTGGCCAGATACAAGAAATTAACGTATTTAGAGGGCAG
TGCCAGCTCGTTACCTTTCTGCAGCTCGCCCGCACTAGCGAGCATTCG
