>Addgene plasmid #62132 | pMuLE ENTR CMV-hCas9 R4-R3 | addgene partial sequence | sequence record 108757 | CMV-F 5'-CGCAAATGGGCGGTAGGCGTG-3'
CACTGCTTACTGGCTTATCGAAATTAATACGACTCACTATAGGGAGACCCAAGCTTGGTACCGCCACCAT
GGACAAGAAGTACTCCATTGGGCTCGATATCGGCACAAACAGCGTCGGCTGGGCCGTCATTACGGACGAG
TACAAGGTGCCGAGCAAAAAATTCAAAGTTCTGGGCAATACCGATCGCCACAGCATAAAGAAGAACCTCA
TTGGCGCCCTCCTGTTCGACTCCGGGGAGACGGCCGAAGCCACGCGGCTCAAAAGAACAGCACGGCGCAG
ATATACCCGCAGAAAGAATCGGATCTGCTACCTGCAGGAGATCTTTAGTAATGAGATGGCTAAGGTGGAT
GACTCTTTCTTCCATAGGCTGGAGGAGTCCTTTTTGGTGGAGGAGGATAAAAAGCACGAGCGCCACCCAA
TCTTTGGCAATATCGTGGACGAGGTGGCGTACCATGAAAAGTACCCAACCATATATCATCTGAGGAAGAA
GCTTGTAGACAGTACTGATAAGGCTGACTTGCGGTTGATCTATCTCGCGCTGGCGCATATGATCAAATTT
CGGGGACACTTCCTCATCGAGGGGGACCTGAACCCAGACAACAGCGATGTCGACAAACTCTTTATCCAAC
TGGTTCAGACTTACAATCAGCTTTTCGAAGAGAACCCGATCAACGCATCCGGAGTTGACGCCAAAGCAAT
CCTGAGCGCTAGGCTGT
